>Addgene plasmid #138622 | TY5_hisAI_2micron | addgene full sequence | sequence record 334952 | Addgene NGS Result
GTACTGAAACATTACCCATATCATGCTTTTGGGTTATCACATTCAACATCCCCCCATAACTGAATACGCA
TGAGATTTAATTAATTCCTGCTGAACCGCTCTTCCGATCTGGAAGTTATCGAGCGCCCGGCCCTTGGCCT
CCTCTAGTACACTCTATATTTTTTTATGCCTCGGTAATGATTTTCATTTTTTTTTTTCCACCTAGCGGAT
GACTCTTTTTTTTTCTTAGCGATTGGCATTATCACATAATGAATTATACATTATATAAAGTAATGTGATT
TCTTCGAAGAATATACTAAAAAATGAGCAGGCAAGATAAACGAAGGCAAAGATGACAGAGCAGAAAGCCC
TAGTAAAGCGTATTACAAATGAAACCAAGATTCAGATTGCGATCTCTTTAAAGGGTGGTCCCCTAGCGAT
AGAGCACTCGATCTTCCCAGAAAAAGAGGCAGAAGCAGTAGCAGAACAGGCCACACAATCGCAAGTGATT
AACGTCCACACAGGTATAGGGTTTCTGGACCATATGATACATGCTCTGGCTGTTATAAATAATACCATTT
GTTAGTAAAAATTCGAGCTCGGTACCCGGGGATCCTCTAGAGTCGACCTGCAGAAAAGCCTCCTTTAGTC
CATATTAACATACCCAAGCATTCCGGCTGGTCGCTAATCGTTGAGTGCATTGGTGACTTACACATAGACG
ACCATCACACCACTGAAGACTGCGGGATTGCTCTCGGTCAAGCTTTTAAAGAGGCCCTAGGGGCCGTGCG
TGGAGTAAAAAGGTTTGGATCAGGATTTGCGCCTTTGGATGAGGCACTTTCCAGAGCGGTGGTAGATCTT
TCGAACAGGCCGTACGCAGTTGTCGAACTTGGTTTGCAAAGGGAGAAAGTAGGAGATCTCTCTTGCGAGA
TGATCCCGCATTTTCTTGAAAGCTTTGCAGAGGCTAGCAGAATTACCCTCCACGTTGATTGTCTGCGAGG
CAAGAATGATCATCACCGTAGTGAGAGTGCGTTCAAGGCTCTTGCGGTTGCCATAAGAGAAGCCACCTCG
CCCAATGGTACCAACGATGTTCCCTCCACCAAAGGTGTTCTTATGTAGTGACACCGATTATTTAAAGCTG
CAGCATCGATACCGTCGATCTGTTATTTTGCAGTTTCTGGTTCCCTCACCATGACAGCCCTATGTGCTTT
GAATGATTCTGCTGGAAGGATTTTTGTAAATATGTCAGCAACTTGTCTCTTTGTAATAACATGCTCTATG
GTAATTATGCCTGCTGCCACTGCACTTCTTAGCTTGTGATATCTCAAGGCAATGTGTTTTGTTCTCGTGT
GAAATACAGGATGTTTAGATAGTTTTATAGCAGGTTCATTATCTACGTATAATGTTGATGAGATAAGTGG
CTGGCCTAAGTGTTCAAACAAGTTTTGAATCCATTCTATCTCCATGACAGTTTCACTTGCAGTAATGTAT
TCTGCCTCAGTAGATGATACAGGAATCACACCCTTGAGTTTCTTTGATGACCACGTAACTGGAGCACCAG
CAAGTAGAGTCACGTACCCCCCAGTAGAGTGTGGGAGATCGTGAATTGCTCCATGAGATGCATCACAATA
TACAGTTAGTGCCAACAGAGATCCAGAACGATACTTGAGACACATACTTCTGGTGGTATATAGGTACCGT
AGAACTCGTCGAGCAGACTCCAAATGGATTGCGCGAGGTTCGCGAAGAAACCTGGAGAGTAGTGAGACCG
GATAAGATATGTCAGGACGACCAGTATTTGCACAAAAGAGAAGCTGTCCAACTATGCTCTGATAAGGAGT
GATGTCCTTTAGGTGCGGGGAAGTTGTTTCGAAAAGAGGCTTTGAGTCACAGAGCGGAGTCTGTGTAGGC
TTACATATGTTTATTTCGCTTTCAGATGCAGCTTTAGCAATATAGTCTTGAAGTGAGAGAGTGATGTCTC
CATTTGAAAATTGATTAATGTTAAGACCGAGGAATTTGTCAACTTTACCTAGATCCTTCATTGAGTATAA
CTTCGTTAGTTTCTGCTTAACCCTGTCATATATTTTCGGAGAGGGAGCAGCAACAAGTAAGTCGTCTACG
TATAGGGCAATGTAGATGGGACCATCAGATGTGGAACGAAAGTATAAGCCATGTTCGCCTTCATGTCGAC
GAAAACCAATCTTTTGAAGAGTATTGTTGATATGTTCGTTCCATAGTAATGGGGCTTGCTTGAGTCCATA
CATACCGCCGTATAGTTCCCATACATAGTCGGGATTACTTTCATTAATAAATCCGGGTGGTTGTTTTACG
TATACCGGCTCATTCATTTTTGAGTTTAGAAACGCGGTGTCAACGTCCATCTGATATACTATTAGTTTGA
GGCAGCTAGCAAGGGCCAGAAATAATCTAACAGAGTCATATCGAATGACTGGTGCAAAAGTTTCTTGATA
GTCAATACCAGCCTTTTGAGTATGTCCTTGGGCGACAAGGCGAGCTTTGTACGTCCCGGAGTCTTTTATT
GTGAATACCCAGCGCGATCCAAGAGCTCTTCTTTGCTTTGGAAGAGACACCAATTTGTACGTATTGTGAT
CTTTGAACGCGGAAAGTTCCTTGAGGCATGCGTTGTGCCATTCTTGAAAGTCAGGCCTTCCCATTGCTTG
GGCATAGGTTTTCGGGTTTCCTTTTTTTGTGCTATGGATAATAGCAGTTAGAGCCGCGTTAAATGAGGTA
TTTGGAGGCGATGAATCCAACGATGGAGGAGATTCGATTGAATTCTCTTCAGTAACTAGCCTGGTTACAG
CAGGAGTGAGGTCAGTATCACCCACATCTTGTGAGTCGCTGATATATGTTCCATCGTGAACGGATAGATA
CCTCTGGTCAGGTATCGGCATTGCGCCTACTGGAAACCAATCAGTAAGAGAATTAGCTTGATTAGTTCTG
GCGGAATTGTTCTTCGCTTCCTGAAGAGCCATGCTTGAAAGTCTTTCGATGGACACTTCTTCACCAGTAC
TGGCAACATGCAGCGTGTCAATGTTGTTTGAGTCTAGAGTTCGTAGCACGGTTGGAAGTCTATTTGTCCT
TGCTACAGTATCATTTGTATTGGACACCGTCTTTCTTTGCTTGGCACTTCTAACTTCAGGTAAGTTGTCA
CTCGATATTACGTTTGGACGTGATATATCATATATTTCTATTTCGCGGGATCGCGTTGGTTTCTTATTAG
TTCTTTTAACACGTCTAGTTCTATTTCGGCATGTCGGAATATATTCTGAATCGGATGATTTTGGAATTTC
TCGATAAGTTAGTGCCGCTGGAACTCTTTCAGGAGTTTTCTCCATAGAAGAATTAGTTTCGTCTTCGGTA
GACACGGTTGGTAAGGATTCAAAGTTAGAATGTTGTATCCTTGTTGGTGGACATCCGGAGTTTGGTAAGT
TGTCTTGGTTACACTCAGGGATAGGTTTTTCCATTTCGATTTCCATTGAAATATCCTCATCATCATCAGA
GGAAGAGATGTTACTGGTATTAGGTTTATGTGCTGGTTGATTTACATTTTTGGGAACAGTTATTGGCAAA
TTTGCCAAGTCAGATCCGTCGTTCTTTGGAGCAGAGACGGTTGACCCTGTTTCAGGATATTTGGACACCC
CCCCAATAGCGGAAGTGGCAAAGTCGTGAGAGACGTGAACTGCCTCTGTATCAGCAAGAGGAAACATGTG
TTCGTCAAATCGAACTTGACTGCTCACAAAGATGCGGCCAGTTTCGGGATGATAAATCCTGTATCCTCGA
TGGTTAGAGTCATAGCCAACCATAACACCAGATATGACAGTTGGGGCAAGTTTGCCGTCTCGAAGACTAG
GTTGTAAGGTTGCGTATGCTGTACATCCAAAAATTCGAAGATGTGCGATACCGAAATCTTTTGCGGGGAT
GTTGAACCACCGGCAGTATGGGATACTGTTATTTTTGGACACTACAGGGGACCTATTGATTAAATAGACT
GCGCAAGAAACAGCTTCAGACCACAAGGACGGAGGAACACGCCCCCCGATAAGGAGACAACGAGTGCGTT
CTTCGATGGTACGATGTGCACGTTCAACAGCACCATTTTGATAACTATGATATGGAATAGTTAACTGATG
CTCTATTCCTTTAGATTTAAAAAACGCATGAAGATTTTTATTTACGAATTCTGTACCATTGTCTGTACGA
ACAGATCCGACTTTGAATCCACCCCGGGAGCTAAAGTATTGTTCGGTTTCGTTGATCCATTCCATGAATT
TTATCGGAGCGTCTGCTTTGGATTTTAAATGTATTACAGAGTAGTAGCGACTATAGGCATCACGGATAGT
AAGAAAATATTTATTTGACTGAAACTCTTGGTAGCGAAACCCACCACAGAGATCAGCCTGTACCATTTGA
AGAGGTTGGGTATATTTTTTGAGCGAGACTTTACCCTTTTTGATGATTCCTTTTGCTAGTGAGCAGGTAG
GACAAATAGTGTATTCAGCCGTCTTAAATTTTGGAAAACGCAGAGTTCTAGCCAAGGAATTGTAAATATC
TGCTCCGGGATGGCCCATACGAGCATGCCATTTTACCGGGAGAGCAGTGGGAGAAATGTGTTGCGACAAC
ATTTTATCTGCAACGGTATGAAACGCTGCGGAAGTTATCATTTTAGATGAATCCAATGTTTTAGAGCAGA
AGTAATTTTGCGAAGAGAAGGTAGTTACGGGCGTAAGATCATCGAAAATGTACAGATAATTGTTTAACTT
CCCAGCCGTAGAAATCACGTCATCAGGTGATTTCACAGTGACACCCTCTTTTGTGAACGTAACAGAAGAG
TTGGATTTAGCACATAGTTTCCAAATGGATATTAGGTTGACTGGTAAATCAGGGACGTAGGATACGTCAT
TTAATTGAACAGTGCCGATGTTTACAGTCCCGGAGCCCATGATGGGTATGGAACCGCCGACTCCTCTGAC
AAAGTCTTTCTTAGAGGATCTAGTAAATGATGAGAACATAGAACGGTCGTGGCACATGTGTGAAGTACAT
CCTGTGTCAAAAATCCAATCTGAGGATTTGGTAGCTGGGACGGTCGAAGATAACATACAGAGCCAGGACT
TTGGTGTTATCTGTCCTGCTGTTTGGCCTTGCGTTTCATAGTCAGGAATCGCAACACTAGCAGATGAAGA
TCTATTCGTCTTGTCATTAGGATATAATTTAAAGATTCTGGCTTCTGGTATTCTTCTTTTAAGCAGAGAA
CAGTTGCTTAAGCGATGATTAGCCCCACAAATCATACATCCCTTATTTCCTTTCTTTTGATAGCTTCTTC
TGTCTTGTGCAACCAATGCATCTGAGACTGAAGATAATGAATTCGATGGCGCCTTTAATTTACAGAATCT
AATGACTTGTGACAGCTGAAGAGCTTTAGAGTCACCGAATTTCTCGTGGAATGATTCCTTTAACTCGGGT
AAGAAGGTCATTAATAGCAACGCGATATTGGTATCGCGTCTTTTCTTTTTGTCCTGTTCTTCGCTATTGT
CTTCAAGCATTGTGAATAGGGTTTTCAAAAAGGAAGCGATTTCATCTACAGGCTTGGAGGATATATTTGG
TAAGTCCTCTATAAGAGTAAGCCTGGATCCAATAGTGACTTCATTATAGTTTTCTTCGAAGTGCGAGAAA
ATATCATAAGCAGAGACCCTTCCAAGTGAATCATCACATATCCAGTTCATTTCACATGCAGCTTCACCCA
CGATAGTTTTCTTGTAGAGCTTTACCAGGAAACTGTTAAATACGGTTTTGACAAAGCTTTCATCATTCGC
GCTGAGATTGCAATCCCTTTTCATTGATTGGATATCTCCGGTATGAACGAATTCGTTCATATATTCGTTA
GCATATTCAGCAGCGGTCTCGATACCGTACAGCCACTGTTTATAATTGTTGGGATTAGATAGATTAATTA
TGGTCTCTGAAGCATTGCTCTCAGGGCTCATAACCTGTTGACGTAGTGAATTACGATCTAGCTTATATGT
CATAATGTTGTAAGTTTATTGGACCTTTCTATATGTTATGTAAATGTAAGAATTACATAGGTACTACTCT
TGTACACAGAAACTATGGTTTCTTAAGTACTGTCGGATCGGAGGTTTGCTGCTCTATGTTTTCCTTGTCT
AAAACATTACTGAAACAATTCTGAAACAGTACTGAAACATTACCCATCGGATCGACTCATCCTATGGTTG
TTAATTTGATTCGTTCATTTGAGGGTTTGTGGGGCCAGGTTACTGCCAATTTCTCCTCTTCATAACCATA
AAAGCTAGTATTGTAGAATCTTTATTGTTCGGAGCAGTGCGGCGCGAGGCACATCTGCGTTTCAGGAACG
CGACCGGTGAAGACGAGGACGCACGGAGGAGAGTCTTCCTTCGGAGGGCTGTCACCCGCTCGGCGGCTTC
TAATCCGTACTTCAATATAGCAATGAGCAGTTAAGCGTATTACTGAAAGTTCCAAAGAGAAGGTTTTTTT
AGGCTAAGATAATGGGGCTCGACCTCGAGGGGGGGCCCGGTACCAGCTTTTGTTCCCTTTAGTGAGGGTT
AATTTCGAGCTTGGCGTAATCATGGTCATAGCTGTTTCCTGTGTGAAATTGTTATCCGCTCACAATTCCA
CACAACATACGAGCCGGAAGCATAAAGTGTAAAGCCTGGGGTGCCTAATGAGTGAGCTAACTCACATTAA
TTGCGTTGCGCTCACTGCCCGCTTTCCAGTCGGGAAACCTGTCGTGCCAGCTGCATTAATGAATCGGCCA
ACGCGCGGGGAGAGGCGGTTTGCGTATTGGGCGCTCTTCCGCTTCCTCGCTCACTGACTCGCTGCGCTCG
GTCGTTCGGCTGCGGCGAGCGGTATCAGCTCACTCAAAGGCGGTAATACGGTTATCCACAGAATCAGGGG
ATAACGCAGGAAAGAACATGTGAGCAAAAGGCCAGCAAAAGGCCAGGAACCGTAAAAAGGCCGCGTTGCT
GGCGTTTTTCCATAGGCTCCGCCCCCCTGACGAGCATCACAAAAATCGACGCTCAAGTCAGAGGTGGCGA
AACCCGACAGGACTATAAAGATACCAGGCGTTTCCCCCTGGAAGCTCCCTCGTGCGCTCTCCTGTTCCGA
CCCTGCCGCTTACCGGATACCTGTCCGCCTTTCTCCCTTCGGGAAGCGTGGCGCTTTCTCATAGCTCACG
CTGTAGGTATCTCAGTTCGGTGTAGGTCGTTCGCTCCAAGCTGGGCTGTGTGCACGAACCCCCCGTTCAG
CCCGACCGCTGCGCCTTATCCGGTAACTATCGTCTTGAGTCCAACCCGGTAAGACACGACTTATCGCCAC
TGGCAGCAGCCACTGGTAACAGGATTAGCAGAGCGAGGTATGTAGGCGGTGCTACAGAGTTCTTGAAGTG
GTGGCCTAACTACGGCTACACTAGAAGAACAGTATTTGGTATCTGCGCTCTGCTGAAGCCAGTTACCTTC
GGAAAAAGAGTTGGTAGCTCTTGATCCGGCAAACAAACCACCGCTGGTAGCGGTGGTTTTTTTGTTTGCA
AGCAGCAGATTACGCGCAGAAAAAAAGGATCTCAAGAAGATCCTTTGATCTTTTCTACGGGGTCTGACGC
TCAGTGGAACGAAAACTCACGTTAAGGGATTTTGGTCATGAGATTATCAAAAAGGATCTTCACCTAGATC
CTTTTAAATTAAAAATGAAGTTTTAAATCAATCTAAAGTATATATGAGTAAACTTGGTCTGACAGTTACC
AATGCTTAATCAGTGAGGCACCTATCTCAGCGATCTGTCTATTTCGTTCATCCATAGTTGCCTGACTCCC
CGTCGTGTAGATAACTACGATACGGGAGGGCTTACCATCTGGCCCCAGTGCTGCAATGATACCGCGAGAC
CCACGCTCACCGGCTCCAGATTTATCAGCAATAAACCAGCCAGCCGGAAGGGCCGAGCGCAGAAGTGGTC
CTGCAACTTTATCCGCCTCCATCCAGTCTATTAATTGTTGCCGGGAAGCTAGAGTAAGTAGTTCGCCAGT
TAATAGTTTGCGCAACGTTGTTGCCATTGCTACAGGCATCGTGGTGTCACGCTCGTCGTTTGGTATGGCT
TCATTCAGCTCCGGTTCCCAACGATCAAGGCGAGTTACATGATCCCCCATGTTGTGCAAAAAAGCGGTTA
GCTCCTTCGGTCCTCCGATCGTTGTCAGAAGTAAGTTGGCCGCAGTGTTATCACTCATGGTTATGGCAGC
ACTGCATAATTCTCTTACTGTCATGCCATCCGTAAGATGCTTTTCTGTGACTGGTGAGTACTCAACCAAG
TCATTCTGAGAATAGTGTATGCGGCGACCGAGTTGCTCTTGCCCGGCGTCAATACGGGATAATACCGCGC
CACATAGCAGAACTTTAAAAGTGCTCATCATTGGAAAACGTTCTTCGGGGCGAAAACTCTCAAGGATCTT
ACCGCTGTTGAGATCCAGTTCGATGTAACCCACTCGTGCACCCAACTGATCTTCAGCATCTTTTACTTTC
ACCAGCGTTTCTGGGTGAGCAAAAACAGGAAGGCAAAATGCCGCAAAAAAGGGAATAAGGGCGACACGGA
AATGTTGAATACTCATACTCTTCCTTTTTCAATATTATTGAAGCATTTATCAGGGTTATTGTCTCATGAG
CGGATACATATTTGAATGTATTTAGAAAAATAAACAAATAGGGGTTCCGCGCACATTTCCCCGAAAAGTG
CCTGATCCAATATCAAAGGAAATGATAGCATTGAAGGATGAGACTAATCCAATTGAGGAGTGGCAGCATA
TAGAACAGCTAAAGGGTAGTGCTGAAGGAAGCATACGATACCCCGCATGGAATGGGATAATATCACAGGA
GGTACTAGACTACCTTTCATCCTACATAAATAGACGCATATAAGTACGCATTTAAGCATAAACACGCACT
ATGCCGTTCTTCTCATGTATATATATATACAGGCAACACGCAGATATAGGTGCGACGTGAACAGTGAGCT
GTATGTGCGCAGCTCGCGTTGCATTTTCGGAAGCGCTCGTTTTCGGAAACGCTTTGAAGTTCCTATTCCG
AAGTTCCTATTCTCTAGAAAGTATAGGAACTTCAGAGCGCTTTTGAAAACCAAAAGCGCTCTGAAGACGC
ACTTTCAAAAAACCAAAAACGCACCGGACTGTAACGAGCTACTAAAATATTGCGAATACCGCTTCCACAA
ACATTGCTCAAAAGTATCTCTTTGCTATATATCTCTGTGCTATATCCCTATATAACCTACCCATCCACCT
TTCGCTCCTTGAACTTGCATCTAAACTCGACCTCTACATTTTTTATGTTTATCTCTAGTATTACTCTTTA
GACAAAAAAATTGTAGTAAGAACTATTCATAGAGTGAATCGAAAACAATACGAAAATGTAAACATTTCCT
ATACGTAGTATATAGAGACAAAATAGAAGAAACCGTTCATAATTTTCTGACCAATGAAGAATCATCAACG
CTATCACTTTCTGTTCACAAAGTATGCGCAATCCACATCGGTATAGAATATAATCGGGGATGCCTTTATC
TTGAAAAAATGCACCCGCAGCTTCGCTAGTAATCAGTAAACGCGGGAAGTGGAGTCAGGCTTTTTTTATG
GAAGAGAAAATAGACACCAAAGTAGCCTTCTTCTAACCTTAACGGACCTACAGTGCAAAAAGTTATCAAG
AGACTGCATTATAGAGCGCACAAAGGAGAAAAAAAGTAATCTAAGATGCTTTGTTAGAAAAATAGCGCTC
TCGGGATGCATTTTTGTAGAACAAAAAAGAAGTATAGATTCTTTGTTGGTAAAATAGCGCTCTCGCGTTG
CATTTCTGTTCTGTAAAAATGCAGCTCAGATTCTTTGTTTGAAAAATTAGCGCTCTCGCGTTGCATTTTT
GTTTTACAAAAATGAAGCACAGATTCTTCGTTGGTAAAATAGCGCTTTCGCGTTGCATTTCTGTTCTGTA
AAAATGCAGCTCAGATTCTTTGTTTGAAAAATTAGCGCTCTCGCGTTGCATTTTTGTTCTACAAAATGAA
GCACAGATGCTTCCGCTTTTCAATTCAATTCATCATTTTTTTTTTATTCTTTTTTTTGATTTCGGTTTCC
TTGAAATTTTTTTGATTCGGTAATCTCCGAACAGAAGGAAGAACGAAGGAAGGAGCACAGACTTAGATTG
GTATATATACGCATATGTAGTGTTGAAGAAACATGAAATTGCCCAGTATTCTTAACCCAACTGCACAGAA
CAAAAACCTGCAGGAAACGAAGATAAATCATGTCGAAAGCTACATATAAGGAACGTGCTGCTACTCATCC
TAGTCCTGTTGCTGCCAAGCTATTTAATATCATGCACGAAAAGCAAACAAACTTGTGTGCTTCATTGGAT
GTTCGTACCACCAAGGAATTACTGGAGTTAGTTGAAGCATTAGGTCCCAAAATTTGTTTACTAAAAACAC
ATGTGGATATCTTGACTGATTTTTCCATGGAGGGCACAGTTAAGCCGCTAAAGGCATTATCCGCCAAGTA
CAATTTTTTACTCTTCGAAGACAGAAAATTTGCTGACATTGGTAATACAGTCAAATTGCAGTACTCTGCG
GGTGTATACAGAATAGCAGAATGGGCAGACATTACGAATGCACACGGTGTGGTGGGCCCAGGTATTGTTA
GCGGTTTGAAGCAGGCGGCAGAAGAAGTAACAAAGGAACCTAGAGGCCTTTTGATGTTAGCAGAATTGTC
ATGCAAGGGCTCCCTATCTACTGGAGAATATGCTAAGGGTACTGTTGACATTGCGAAGAGCGACAAAGAT
TTTGTTATCGGCTTTATTGCTCAAAGAGACATGGGTGGAAGAGATGAAGGTTACGATTGGTTGATTATGA
CACCCGGTGTGGGTTTAGATGACAAGGGAGACGCATTGGGTCAACAGTATAGAACCGTGGATGATGTGGT
CTCTACAGGATCTGACATTATTATTGTTGGAAGAGGACTATTTGCAAAGGGAAGGGATGCTAAGGTAGAG
GGTGAACGTTACAGAAAAGCAGGCTGGGAAGCATATTTGAGAAGATGCGGCCAGCAAAACTAAAAAACTG
TATTATAAGTAAATGCATGTATACTAAACTCACAAATTAGAGCTTCAATTTAATTATATCAGTTATTACC
CTATGCGGTGTGAAATACCGCACAGATGCGTAAGGAGAAAATACCGCATCAGGAAATTGTAAGCGTTAAT
ATTTTGTTAAAATTCGCGTTAAATTTTTGTTAAATCAGCTCATTTTTTAACCAATAGGCCGAAATCGGCA
AAATCCCTTATAAATCAAAAGAATAGACCGAGATAGGGT
[37 nt withheld, positions 11380-11416]
AAAGAACGTGGACTCCAACGTCAAAGG
[49 nt withheld, positions 11444-11492]
T
[91 nt withheld, positions 11494-11584]
G
[124 nt withheld, positions 11586-11709]
CCATTCGCCATTCAGGCTGCGCAACTGTTGGGAAGGGCGATCGGTGCGGGCCTCTTCGCTATTACGCCAG
CTGGCGAAAGGGGGATGTGCTGCAAGGCGATTAAGTTGGGTAACGCCAGGGTTTTCCCAGTCACGACGTT
GTAAAACGACGGCCAGTGAATTGTAATACGACTCACTATAGGGCGAATTGGAGCTCCACCGCGGTGGCGG
CCGCTCTAGAACTAGTGGATCCTGTTGACGTAGTGAATTACGATCTAGCTTATATGTCATAATGTTGTAA
GTTTATTGGACCTTTCTATATGTTATGTAAATGTAAGAATTACATAGGTACTACTCTTGTACACAGAAAC
TATGGTTTCTTAAGTACTGTCGGATCGGAGGTTTGCTGCTCTATGTTTTCCTTGTCTAAAACATTACTGA
AACAATTCTGAAACA
Features (pLannotate 1.2.2; 25 found; start..end, strand, type, name):
    144..331     +  promoter       HIS3 promoter: S. cerevisiae HIS3
    332..540     +  CDS            HIS3 (fragment): imidazoleglycerol-phosphate dehydratase, required for histidine biosynthesis; S. cerevisiae HIS3; yeast auxotrophic marker
    570..613     +  misc_feature   MCS (fragment): pUC18/19 multiple cloning site
    644..1098    +  CDS            HIS3 (fragment): imidazoleglycerol-phosphate dehydratase, required for histidine biosynthesis; S. cerevisiae HIS3; yeast auxotrophic marker
   1437..2360    -  CDS            TY5A: YCH4_YEAST - Protein uncertain: Swiss-Prot protein existence level 5. From Saccharomyces cerevisiae (strain ATCC 204508 / S288c) (Baker's yeast).
   4854..5285    -  CDS            TY5B: YCH5_YEAST - Protein uncertain: Swiss-Prot protein existence level 5. From Saccharomyces cerevisiae (strain ATCC 204508 / S288c) (Baker's yeast).
   5283..6023    -  CDS            YCH6_YEAST: Protein uncertain: Swiss-Prot protein existence level 5. From Saccharomyces cerevisiae (strain ATCC 204508 / S288c) (Baker's yeast).
   6330..6447    -  protein_bind   UAS: upstream activating sequence mediating Gal4-dependent induction Gal4
   6529..6554    +  misc_feature   MCS (fragment): pBluescript multiple cloning site
   6566..6584    -  promoter       T3 promoter: promoter for bacteriophage T3 RNA polymerase
   6627..6649    -  protein_bind   lac operator (fragment): The lac repressor binds to the lac operator to inhibit transcription in E. coli. This inhibition can be relieved by adding lactose or isopropyl-β-D-thiogalactopyranoside (IPTG). lac repressor encoded by lacI
   6653..6683    -  promoter       lac promoter: promoter for the E. coli lac operon
   6698..6719    -  protein_bind   CAP binding site: CAP binding activates transcription in the presence of cAMP. E. coli catabolite activator protein
   6732..6824    -  CDS            lacI (fragment): lac repressor; lacI; The lac repressor binds to the lac operator to inhibit transcription in E. coli. This inhibition can be relieved by adding lactose or isopropyl-β-D-thiogalactopyranoside (IPTG).
   7007..7595    -  rep_origin     ori: high-copy-number ColE1/pMB1/pBR322/pUC origin of replication
   7766..8626    -  CDS            AmpR: β-lactamase; bla; confers resistance to ampicillin, carbenicillin, and related antibiotics
   8627..8731    -  promoter       AmpR promoter: bla
   8754..10093   +  rep_origin     2μ ori: yeast 2μ plasmid origin of replication
  10104..10319   +  promoter       URA3 promoter: S. cerevisiae URA3
  10320..11123   +  CDS            URA3: orotidine-5'-phosphate decarboxylase, required for uracil biosynthesis; S. cerevisiae URA3; yeast auxotrophic marker, counterselectable with 5-fluoroorotic acid (5-FOA)
  11202..11253   +  misc_feature   bom (fragment): basis of mobility region from pBR322
  11281..11709   -  rep_origin     f1 ori (sequence partly withheld): f1 bacteriophage origin of replication; arrow indicates direction of (+) strand synthesis
  11713..11870   -  CDS            lacZα (fragment): LacZα fragment of β-galactosidase; lacZ fragment
  11873..11891   +  promoter       T7 promoter: promoter for bacteriophage T7 RNA polymerase
  11900..11941   +  misc_feature   MCS (fragment): pBluescript multiple cloning site
