[The description below was written by a language model from this plasmid's Addgene catalogue record and pLannotate feature annotations shown in this document.]
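Description:
TY5_hisAI_2micron is a 12.1 kb yeast–E. coli shuttle plasmid carrying a galactose-inducible, marked Ty5 retrotransposon from S. cerevisiae, built for transposon "Calling Cards" experiments. The backbone is recorded as unknown, but the annotated features (T3 and T7 promoters, pBluescript polylinker fragments, a lacZα fragment, lac promoter/operator and an f1 origin) resemble a pBluescript-derived yeast shuttle vector. In bacteria it replicates at high copy from a ColE1/pUC-type origin and is selected with ampicillin through β-lactamase. In yeast it is maintained as a multicopy episome by the 2μ origin and selected through the URA3 marker, which can also be counterselected with 5-FOA.

The Ty5 element lies on the minus strand, annotated as several Ty5 open reading frame segments downstream of a Gal4-responsive UAS. This agrees with the catalogue entry of a GAL1-10 promoter, so transposition is switched on by growth in galactose. Near the 3′ end of the element, in the opposite orientation, sits a HIS3 gene with its own promoter. Its coding sequence is annotated as two fragments separated by a short interruption, which corresponds to the artificial intron named in the record. In retrotransposition indicator designs of this kind, the intron is in splicing orientation only on the Ty5 transcript, not on the HIS3 transcript. HIS3 therefore becomes functional only after the Ty5 RNA is spliced, reverse transcribed and integrated, so His+ cells report genuine transposition events. In Calling Cards assays, such insertions serve as permanent genomic marks of where a transcription factor directed Ty5 integration. The record does not describe the factor fusion or other components used alongside this plasmid.
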