Addgene plasmid #138622: TY5_hisAI_2micron
Purpose: Ty5 restrotransposon with a reversed artificial intron used for Calling Cards experiment
Depositing lab: Rob Mitra. Depositing organization: Washington University in Saint Louis.
Backbone
  Vector backbone: Unknown
  Vector type: Yeast Expression
Growth in bacteria
  Bacterial resistance: Ampicillin, 100 μg/mL
  Growth temperature: 37°C
  Growth strain: DH5alpha
  Copy number: High Copy
Gene/Insert
  Gene/Insert name: TY5
  Species: S. cerevisiae (budding yeast)
  Promoter: Gal1_10
  Cloning method: Restriction Enzyme; 5′ cloning site unknown (unknown if destroyed); 3′ cloning site unknown (unknown if destroyed)
  Sequencing primers: 5′ unknown
Terms and licenses: Academic/Nonprofit Terms; Industry Terms: Not Available to Industry
How to cite: TY5_hisAI_2micron was a gift from Rob Mitra (Addgene plasmid # 138622 ; http://n2t.net/addgene:138622 ; RRID:Addgene_138622)
